>Addgene plasmid #211366 | PB-mCherry-DMDEx23-eGFP | addgene full sequence | sequence record 420038 | Addgene NGS Result
CCGGGGACTCAGATCTCGAGGCCACCATGGTGAGCAAGGGCGAGGAGGATAACATGGCCATCATCAAGGA
GTTCATGCGCTTCAAGGTGCACATGGAGGGCTCCGTGAACGGCCACGAGTTCGAGATCGAGGTAAGGGCA
CTGAGCAGAAGGGAAGAAGCTCCGGGGGCTCTTTGTAGGGTCCTCCAGTCAGGACTCAAACCCAGTAGTG
TCTGGTTCCAGGCACTGACCTTGTATGTCTCCTGGCCCAAATGCCCACTCAGGGTAGGGGTGTAGGGCAG
ACAACGAGTCTTTTGTCATCTACAGGCTCTGCAAAGTTCTTTGAAAGAGCAATAAAATGGCTTCAACTAT
CTGAGTGACACTGTGAAGGAGATGGCCAAGAAAGCACCTTCAGAAATATGCCAGAAATATCTGTCAGAAT
TTGAAGAGATTGAGGGGCACTGGAAGAAACTTTCCTCCCAGTTGGTGGAAAGCTGCCAAAAGCTAGAAGA
ACATATGAATAAACTTCGAAAATTTCAGGTAAGCCGAGGTTTGGCCTTGGAAGAAGCTCCGGGGGCTCTT
TGTAGGGTCCTCCAGTCAGGACTCAAACCCAGTAGTGTCTGGTTCCAGGCACTGACCTTGTATGTCTCCT
GGCCCAAATGCCCACTCAGGGTAGGGGTGTAGGGCAGACAACGAGTCTTTTGTCATCTACAGGGCGAGGG
CGAGGGCCGCCCCTACGAGGGCACCCAGACCGCCAAGCTGGAGGTGACCAAGGGTGGCCCCCTGCCCTTC
GCCTGGGACATCCTGTCCCCTCAGTTCATGTACGGCTCCAAGGCCTACGTGAAGCACCCCGCCGACATCC
CCGACTACTTGAAGCTGTCCTTCCCCGAGGGCTTCAAGTGGGAGCGCGTGATGAACTTCGAGGACGGCGG
CGTGGTGACCGTGACCCAGGACTCCTCCCTGCAGGACGGCGAGTTCATCTACAAGGTGAAGCTGCGCGGC
ACCAACTTCCCCTCCGACGGCCCCGTAATGCAGAAGAAGACCATGGGCTGGGAGGCCTCCTCCGAGCGGA
TGTACCCCGAGGACGGCGCCCTGAAGGGCGAGATCAAGCAGAGGCTGAAGCTGAAGGACGGCGGCCACTA
CGACGCTGAGGTCAAGACCACCTACAAGGCCAAGAAGCCCGTGCAGCTGCCCGGCGCCTACAACGTCAAC
ATCAAGTTGGACATCACCTCCCACAACGAGGACTACACCATCGTGGAACAGTACGAACGCGCCGAGGGCC
GCCACTCCACCGGCGGCATGGACGAGCTGTACAAGTAAGGATCCACCGGTCGCCACCATGGTGAGCAAGG
GCGAGGAGCTGTTCACCGGGGTGGTGCCCATCCTGGTCGAGCTGGACGGCGACGTAAACGGCCACAAGTT
CAGCGTGTCCGGCGAGGGCGAGGGCGATGCCACCTACGGCAAGCTGACCCTGAAGTTCATCTGCACCACC
GGCAAGCTGCCCGTGCCCTGGCCCACCCTCGTGACCACCCTGACCTACGGCGTGCAGTGCTTCAGCCGCT
ACCCCGACCACATGAAGCAGCACGACTTCTTCAAGTCCGCCATGCCCGAAGGCTACGTCCAGGAGCGCAC
CATCTTCTTCAAGGACGACGGCAACTACAAGACCCGCGCCGAGGTGAAGTTCGAGGGCGACACCCTGGTG
AACCGCATCGAGCTGAAGGGCATCGACTTCAAGGAGGACGGCAACATCCTGGGGCACAAGCTGGAGTACA
ACTACAACAGCCACAACGTCTATATCATGGCCGACAAGCAGAAGAACGGCATCAAGGTGAACTTCAAGAT
CCGCCACAACATCGAGGACGGCAGCGTGCAGCTCGCCGACCACTACCAGCAGAACACCCCCATCGGCGAC
GGCCCCGTGCTGCTGCCCGACAACCACTACCTGAGCACCCAGTCCGCCCTGAGCAAAGACCCCAACGAGA
AGCGCGATCACATGGTCCTGCTGGAGTTCGTGACCGCCGCCGGGATCACTCTCGGCATGGACGAGCTGTA
CAAGTAAAGCGGCCGCACTCCTCAGGTGCAGGCTGCCTATCAGAAGGTGGTGGCTGGTGTGGCCAATGCC
CTGGCTCACAAATACCACTGAGATCTTTTTCCCTCTGCCAAAAATTATGGGGACATCATGAAGCCCCTTG
AGCATCTGACTTCTGGCTAATAAAGGAAATTTATTTTCATTGCAATAGTGTGTTGGAATTTTTTGTGTCT
CTCACTCGGAAGGACATATGGGAGGGCAAATCATTTAAAACATCAGAATGAGTATTTGGTTTAGAGTTTG
GCAACATATGCCCATATGCTGGCTGCCATGAACAAAGGTTGGCTATAAAGAGGTCATCAGTATATGAAAC
AGCCCCCTGCTGTCCATTCCTTATTCCATAGAAAAGCCTTGACTTGAGGTTAGATTTTTTTTATATTTTG
TTTTGTGTTATTTTTTTCTTTAACATCCCTAAAATTTTCCTTACATGTTTTACTAGCCAGATTTTTCCTC
CTCTCCTGACTACTCCCAGTCATAGCTGTCCCTCTTCTCTTATGGAGATCCCTCGACCTGCAGAGCTCCA
GCCTACACAATCGCTCAAGACGTGTAATGCTTTTATTATATATTAGTCACGATATCTATAACAAGAAAAT
ATATATATAATAAGTTATCACGTAAGTAGAACATGAAATAACAATATAATTATCGTATGAGTTAAATCTT
AAAAGTCACGTAAAAGATAATCATGCGTCATTTTGACTCACGCGGTCGTTATAGTTCAAAATCAGTGACA
CTTACCGCATTGACAAGCACGCCTCACGGGAGCTCCAAGCGGCGACTGAGATGTCCTAAATGCACAGCGA
CGGATTCGCGCTATTTAGAAAGAGAGAGCAATATTTCAAGAATGCATGCGTCAATTTTACGCAGACTATC
TTTCTAGGGTTAAAAGCTTGGCGTAATCATGGTCATAGCTGTTTCCTGTGTGAAATTGTTATCCGCTCAC
AATTCCACACAACATACGAGCCGGAAGCATAAAGTGTAAAGCCTGGGGTGCCTAATGAGTGAGCTAACTC
ACATTAATTGCGTTGCGCTCACTGCCCGCTTTCCAGTCGGGAAACCTGTCGTGCCAGCGGATCCGCATCT
CAATAAGTCAGCAACCATAGTCCCGCCCCTAACTCCGCCCATCCCGCCCCTAACTCCGCCCAGTTCCGCC
CATTCTCCGCCCCATGGCTGACTAATTTTTTTTATTTATGCAGAGGCCGAGGCCGCCTCGGCCTCTGAGC
TATTCCAGAAGTAGTGAGGAGGCTTTTTTGGAGGCCTAGGCTTTTGCAAAAAGCTAACTTGTTTATTGCA
GCTTATAATGGTTACAAATAAAGCAATAGCATCACAAATTTCACAAATAAAGCATTTTTTTCACTGCATT
CTAGTTGTGGTTTGTCCAAACTCATCAATGTATCTTATCATGTCTGGATCCGCTGCATTAATGAATCGGC
CAACGCGCGGGGAGAGGCGGTTTGCGTATTGGGCGCTCTTCCGCTTCCTCGCTCACTGACTCGCTGCGCT
CGGTCGTTCGGCTGCGGCGAGCGGTATCAGCTCACTCAAAGGCGGTAATACGGTTATCCACAGAATCAGG
GGATAACGCAGGAAAGAACATGTGAGCAAAAGGCCAGCAAAAGGCCAGGAACCGTAAAAAGGCCGCGTTG
CTGGCGTTTTTCCATAGGCTCCGCCCCCCTGACGAGCATCACAAAAATCGACGCTCAAGTCAGAGGTGGC
GAAACCCGACAGGACTATAAAGATACCAGGCGTTTCCCCCTGGAAGCTCCCTCGTGCGCTCTCCTGTTCC
GACCCTGCCGCTTACCGGATACCTGTCCGCCTTTCTCCCTTCGGGAAGCGTGGCGCTTTCTCATAGCTCA
CGCTGTAGGTATCTCAGTTCGGTGTAGGTCGTTCGCTCCAAGCTGGGCTGTGTGCACGAACCCCCCGTTC
AGCCCGACCGCTGCGCCTTATCCGGTAACTATCGTCTTGAGTCCAACCCGGTAAGACACGACTTATCGCC
ACTGGCAGCAGCCACTGGTAACAGGATTAGCAGAGCGAGGTATGTAGGCGGTGCTACAGAGTTCTTGAAG
TGGTGGCCTAACTACGGCTACACTAGAAGAACAGTATTTGGTATCTGCGCTCTGCTGAAGCCAGTTACCT
TCGGAAAAAGAGTTGGTAGCTCTTGATCCGGCAAACAAACCACCGCTGGTAGCGGTGGTTTTTTTGTTTG
CAAGCAGCAGATTACGCGCAGAAAAAAAGGATCTCAAGAAGATCCTTTGATCTTTTCTACGGGGTCTGAC
GCTCAGTGGAACGAAAACTCACGTTAAGGGATTTTGGTCATGAGATTATCAAAAAGGATCTTCACCTAGA
TCCTTTTAAATTAAAAATGAAGTTTTAAATCAATCTAAAGTATATATGAGTAAACTTGGTCTGACAGTTA
CCAATGCTTAATCAGTGAGGCACCTATCTCAGCGATCTGTCTATTTCGTTCATCCATAGTTGCCTGACTC
CCCGTCGTGTAGATAACTACGATACGGGAGGGCTTACCATCTGGCCCCAGTGCTGCAATGATACCGCGAG
ACCCACGCTCACCGGCTCCAGATTTATCAGCAATAAACCAGCCAGCCGGAAGGGCCGAGCGCAGAAGTGG
TCCTGCAACTTTATCCGCCTCCATCCAGTCTATTAATTGTTGCCGGGAAGCTAGAGTAAGTAGTTCGCCA
GTTAATAGTTTGCGCAACGTTGTTGCCATTGCTACAGGCATCGTGGTGTCACGCTCGTCGTTTGGTATGG
CTTCATTCAGCTCCGGTTCCCAACGATCAAGGCGAGTTACATGATCCCCCATGTTGTGCAAAAAAGCGGT
TAGCTCCTTCGGTCCTCCGATCGTTGTCAGAAGTAAGTTGGCCGCAGTGTTATCACTCATGGTTATGGCA
GCACTGCATAATTCTCTTACTGTCATGCCATCCGTAAGATGCTTTTCTGTGACTGGTGAGTACTCAACCA
AGTCATTCTGAGAATAGTGTATGCGGCGACCGAGTTGCTCTTGCCCGGCGTCAATACGGGATAATACCGC
GCCACATAGCAGAACTTTAAAAGTGCTCATCATTGGAAAACGTTCTTCGGGGCGAAAACTCTCAAGGATC
TTACCGCTGTTGAGATCCAGTTCGATGTAACCCACTCGTGCACCCAACTGATCTTCAGCATCTTTTACTT
TCACCAGCGTTTCTGGGTGAGCAAAAACAGGAAGGCAAAATGCCGCAAAAAAGGGAATAAGGGCGACACG
GAAATGTTGAATACTCATACTCTTCCTTTTTCAATATTATTGAAGCATTTATCAGGGTTATTGTCTCATG
AGCGGATACATATTTGAATGTATTTAGAAAAATAAACAAATAGGGGTTCCGCGCACATTTCCCCGAAAAG
TGCCACCTGGGTCGACTTAACCCTAGAAAGATAATCATATTGTGACGTACGTTAAAGATAATCATGCGTA
AAATTGACGCATGTGTTTTATCGATCTGTATATCGAGGTTTATTTATTAATTTGAATAGATATTAAGTTT
TATTATATTTACACTTACATACTAATAATAAATTCAACAAACAATTTATTTATGTTTATTTATTTATTAA
AAAAAAACAAAAACTCAAAATTTCTTCTATAAAGTAACAAAACTTTTAAACATTCTCTCTTTTACAAAAA
TAAACTTATTTTGTACTTTAAAAACAGTCATGTTGTATTATAAAATAAGTAATTAGCTTAACTTATACAT
AATAGAAACAAATTATACTTATTAATCGCATAACTTCGTATAATGTATGCTATACGAAGTTATGCGATTA
AGGGATCTGTAGGGCGCAGTAGTCCAACTAGTTATTAATAGTAATCAATTACGGGGTCATTAGTTCATAG
CCCATATATGGAGTTCCGCGTTACATAACTTACGGTAAATGGCCCGCCTGGCTGACCGCCCAACGACCCC
CGCCCATTGACGTCAATAATGACGTATGTTCCCATAGTAACGCCAATAGGGACTTTCCATTGACGTCAAT
GGGTGGAGTATTTACGGTAAACTGCCCACTTGGCAGTACATCAAGTGTATCATATGCCAAGTACGCCCCC
TATTGACGTCAATGACGGTAAATGGCCCGCCTGGCATTATGCCCAGTACATGACCTTATGGGACTTTCCT
ACTTGGCAGTACATCTACGTATTAGTCATCGCTATTACCATGGTCGAGGTGAGCCCCACGTTCTGCTTCA
CTCTCCCCATCTCCCCCCCCTCCCCACCCCCAATTTTGTATTTATTTATTTTTTAATTATTTTGTGCAGC
GATGGGGGCGGGGGGGGGGGGGGSGCGCGCCRGGGGGGGGGGGGGGGGGGGGGGGGGGGGGSGGGGSGRG
GCGGAGAGGTGCGGCGGCAGCCAATCAGAGCGGCGCGCTCCGAAAGTTTCCTTTTATGGCGAGGCGGCGG
CGGCGGCGGCCCTATAAAAAGCGAAGCGCGCGGCGGGCGGGAGTCGCTGCGCGCTGCCTTCGCCCCGTGC
CCCGCTCCGCCGCCGCCTCGCGCCGCCCGCCCCGGCTCTGACTGACCGCGTTACTCCCACAGGTGAGCGG
GCGGGACGGCCCTTCTCCTCCGGGCTGTAATTAGCGCTTGGTTTAATGACGGCTTGTTTCTTTTCTGTGG
CTGCGTGAAAGCCTTGAGGGGCTCCGGGAGGGCCCTTTGTGCGGGGGGAGCGGCTCGGGGGGTGCGTGCG
TGTGTGTGTGCGTGGGGAGCGCCGCGTGCGGCTCCGCGCTGCCCGGCGGCTGTGAGCGCTGCGGGCGCGG
CGCGGGGCTTTGTGCGCTCCGCAGTGTGCGCGAGGGGAGCGCGGCCGGGGGCGGTGCCCCGCGGTGCGGG
GGGGGCTGCGAGGGGAACAAAGGCTGCGTGCGGGGTGTGTGCGTGGGGGGGTGAGCAGGGGGTGTGGGCG
CGTCGGTCGGGCTGCAACCCCCCCTGCACCCCCCTCCCCGAGTTGCTGAGCACGGCCCGGCTTCGGGTGC
GGGGCTCCGTACGGGGCGTGGCGCGGGGCTCGCCGTGCCGGGCGGGGGGTGGCGGCAGGTGGGGGTGCCG
GGCGGGGCGGGGCCGCCTCGGGCCGGGGRGGGCTCGGGGGAGGGGCGCGGCGGCCCCCGGAGCGCCGGCG
GCTGTCGAGGCGCGGCGAGCCGCAGCCATTGCCTTTTATGGTAATCGTGCGAGAGGGCGCAGGGACTTCC
TTTGTCCCAAATCTGTGCGGAGCCGAAATCTGGGAGGCGCCGCCGCACCCCCTCTAGCGGGCGCGGGGCG
AAGCGGTGCGGCGCCGGCAGGAAGGAAATGGGCGGGGAGGGCCTTCGTGCGTCGCCGCGCCGCCGTCCCC
TTCTCCCTCTCCAGCCTCGGGGCTGTCCGCGGGGGGACGGCTGCCTTCGGGGGGGACGGGGCAGGGCGGG
GTTCGGCTTCTGGCGTGTGACCGGCGGCTCTAGAGCCTCTGCTAACCATGTTCATGCCTTCTTCTTTTTC
CTACAGCTCCTGGGCAACGTGCTGGTTATTGTGCTGTCTCATCATTTTGGCAAAGAATTCTGCAGTCGAC
GGTACCGCGGGC
Features (pLannotate 1.2.2; 23 found; start..end, strand, type, name):
     27..132     +  CDS            mCherry (fragment): monomeric derivative of DsRed fluorescent protein (Shaner et al., 2004) mammalian codon-optimized
    691..1297    +  CDS            mCherry (fragment): monomeric derivative of DsRed fluorescent protein (Shaner et al., 2004) mammalian codon-optimized
   1318..2037    +  CDS            EGFP: the original enhanced GFP (Yang et al., 1996) mammalian codon-optimized
   2047..2118    +  CDS            HBB (fragment): HBB_PONPY - Experimental evidence at transcript level: Swiss-Prot protein existence level 2. Involved in oxygen transport from the lung to the various peripheral tissues. From Pongo pygmaeus (Bornean orangutan).
   2189..2244    +  polyA_signal   β-globin poly(A) signal: rabbit β-globin polyadenylation signal (Gil and Proudfoot, 1987)
   2996..3012    -  protein_bind   lac operator: The lac repressor binds to the lac operator to inhibit transcription in E. coli. This inhibition can be relieved by adding lactose or isopropyl-β-D-thiogalactopyranoside (IPTG). lac repressor encoded by lacI
   3020..3050    -  promoter       lac promoter: promoter for the E. coli lac operon
   3065..3086    -  protein_bind   CAP binding site: CAP binding activates transcription in the presence of cAMP. E. coli catabolite activator protein
   3099..3138    -  CDS            lacI (fragment): lac repressor; lacI; The lac repressor binds to the lac operator to inhibit transcription in E. coli. This inhibition can be relieved by adding lactose or isopropyl-β-D-thiogalactopyranoside (IPTG).
   3145..3167    +  promoter       SV40 promoter (fragment): SV40 enhancer and early promoter
   3191..3326    +  rep_origin     SV40 ori: SV40 origin of replication
   3346..3480    +  polyA_signal   SV40 poly(A) signal: SV40 polyadenylation signal
   3482..3536    -  CDS            lacI (fragment): lac repressor; lacI; The lac repressor binds to the lac operator to inhibit transcription in E. coli. This inhibition can be relieved by adding lactose or isopropyl-β-D-thiogalactopyranoside (IPTG).
   3719..4307    -  rep_origin     ori: high-copy-number ColE1/pMB1/pBR322/pUC origin of replication
   4478..5338    -  CDS            AmpR: β-lactamase; bla; confers resistance to ampicillin, carbenicillin, and related antibiotics
   5339..5443    -  promoter       AmpR promoter: bla
   5840..5873    -  protein_bind   loxP: Cre-mediated recombination occurs in the 8-bp core sequence (GCATACAT). Cre recombinase
   5890..5906    +  misc_feature   Ad SA (fragment): adenovirus major late transcript splice acceptor (Friedrich and Soriano, 1991)
   5969..6272    +  enhancer       CMV enhancer: human cytomegalovirus immediate early enhancer
   6274..6549    +  promoter       chicken β-actin promoter: No description available
   6550..7566    +  intron         chimeric intron: chimera between introns from chicken β-actin and rabbit β-globin
   7564..7620    +  CDS            HBB (fragment): HBB_LEPEU - Experimental evidence at protein level: Swiss-Prot protein existence level 1. Involved in oxygen transport from the lung to the various peripheral tissues. From Lepus europaeus (European hare).
   7615..5       +  misc_feature   MCS (fragment) (across the origin): multiple cloning site
