[The description below was written by a language model from this plasmid's Addgene catalogue record and pLannotate feature annotations shown in this document.]
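Description:
PB-mCherry-DMDEx23-eGFP is a mammalian expression plasmid built on the PB-CAG-GFPd2 piggyBac transposon backbone, from which the destabilised GFP was removed with XmaI and NotI and replaced by a roughly 2 kb splice-switching reporter. It is propagated in E. coli as a high-copy plasmid using a ColE1/pUC-type origin and ampicillin resistance (β-lactamase with its own promoter). The annotated sequence also shows backbone remnants, including lac promoter/operator elements, an SV40 origin and poly(A) signal, and a single loxP site. The piggyBac terminal repeats implied by the catalogue description are not called out in the feature table.

The payload is driven by the CAG promoter, annotated as the CMV enhancer, chicken β-actin promoter and chimeric β-actin/β-globin intron, and is terminated by a rabbit β-globin polyadenylation signal. The mCherry coding sequence is split into two fragments. Between nucleotides 105 and 106 sits dystrophin exon 23 from the mdx mouse, flanked by intronic sequences, with a downstream donor splice site modelled on the natural murine Dmd intron 23 donor. An eGFP coding sequence lies just downstream of the second mCherry fragment and is listed as the selectable marker for identifying cells carrying the cassette. The record does not state how eGFP is linked to mCherry.

When exon 23 is retained in the mRNA, the mCherry reading frame is disrupted. When exon 23 is skipped, the two halves are joined and red fluorescence appears, giving a positive read-out. Co-delivery with a piggyBac transposase would allow stable genomic integration to make reporter cell lines. The associated work used this platform to screen exon-skipping morpholino oligomer conjugates relevant to Duchenne muscular dystrophy.
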