Addgene plasmid #211366: PB-mCherry-DMDEx23-eGFP
Purpose: Piggybac transposon plasmid for a DMD exon 23 skipping reporter (mCherry-DMDEx23)
Depositing lab: Ulrich Lächelt. Depositing organization: University of Vienna. Publication: mCherry on Top: A Positive Read-Out Cellular Platform for Screening DMD Exon Skipping Xenopeptide-PMO Conjugates. Lessl AL, Pohmerer J, Lin Y, Wilk U, Hohn M, Horterer E, Wagner E, Lachelt U. Bioconjug Chem. 2023 Dec 20;34(12):2263-2274. doi: 10.1021/acs.bioconjchem.3c00408. Epub 2023 Nov 22. PubMed 37991502.
Backbone
  Vector backbone: PB-CAG-GFPd2 (Addgene #115665)
  Backbone size w/o insert (bp): 5592
  Total vector size (bp): 7632
  Modifications to backbone: Cutting-out of GFPd2 (XmaI, NotI)
  Vector type: Mammalian Expression
  Selectable markers: eGFP
Growth in bacteria
  Bacterial resistance: Ampicillin, 100 μg/mL
  Growth temperature: 37°C
  Growth strain: DH5alpha
  Copy number: High Copy
Gene/Insert
  Gene/Insert name: mCherry-DMDEx23-eGFP
  Species: Discosoma sp. (mCherry), Aequorea victoria (eGFP)
  Insert size (bp): 2040
  Mutation: mCherry interrupted by mdx dystrophin exon 23 between nucleotide 105 and 106 flanked by intronic sequences. Donor splice site downstream of mdx exon 23 is based on the physiological donor splice site sequence of murine DMD intron 23.
  Promoter: CAG
  Cloning method: Restriction Enzyme; 5′ cloning site XmaI (not destroyed); 3′ cloning site NotI (not destroyed)
  Sequencing primers: 5′ ATCCCGGGGACTCAGATCTCGAGGCCACCATG; 3′ TCGCGGCCGCTTTACTTGTACAGCTC
Terms and licenses: Academic/Nonprofit Terms; Industry Terms: Not Available to Industry
How to cite: PB-mCherry-DMDEx23-eGFP was a gift from Ulrich Lächelt (Addgene plasmid # 211366 ; http://n2t.net/addgene:211366 ; RRID:Addgene_211366)
